Addgene plasmid #87212: pg-nucODD-EGFP
Purpose: HIF-1a sequence without the bHLH domain fused to EGFP
Depositing lab: Violaine Sée.
Backbone
  Vector backbone: unknown
  Vector type: Mammalian Expression
Growth in bacteria
  Bacterial resistance: Kanamycin, 50 μg/mL
  Growth temperature: 37°C
  Growth strain: DH5alpha
  Copy number: High Copy
Gene/Insert
  Gene/Insert name: HIF-1a nucODD
  Species: H. sapiens (human)
  Mutation: without the bHLH domain, Q814R
  Entrez Gene: HIF1A (a.k.a. HIF-1-alpha, HIF-1A, HIF-1alpha, HIF1, HIF1-ALPHA, MOP1, PASD8, bHLHe78)
  Promoter: CMV
  Tag / fusion protein: EGFP (C terminal on insert)
  Cloning method: Gateway Cloning
  Sequencing primers: 5′ CMV-F
Terms and licenses: Academic/Nonprofit Terms; Industry Terms: Not Available to Industry
How to cite: pg-nucODD-EGFP was a gift from Violaine Sée (Addgene plasmid # 87212 ; http://n2t.net/addgene:87212 ; RRID:Addgene_87212)
