[The description below was written by a language model from this plasmid's Addgene catalogue record and pLannotate feature annotations shown in this document.]
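Description:
pg-nucODD-EGFP is a mammalian expression plasmid of about 6.6 kb that produces a truncated human HIF-1α fused to EGFP. The catalogue lists the backbone as unknown. The annotated layout (CMV enhancer/promoter, flanking multiple cloning site fragments, EGFP, SV40 polyadenylation signal, f1 ori and a dual-promoter NeoR/KanR cassette) is typical of an EGFP C-terminal fusion vector adapted for Gateway cloning, and an attB2 site lies between the insert and EGFP. In bacteria the plasmid replicates from a high-copy ColE1/pUC-type origin and is selected with kanamycin. The Tn5 aminoglycoside phosphotransferase gene is preceded by both a bacterial bla promoter and the SV40 early promoter and followed by the HSV TK poly(A) signal, so it can also support G418 selection in mammalian cells. The short ble and bGH poly(A) fragments called by the annotation appear to be incidental matches rather than functional parts.

The payload is an HIF1A fragment of roughly 1.85 kb driven by the CMV immediate early enhancer and promoter. According to the record it lacks the bHLH domain, which in the full-length transcription factor contributes to DNA binding and dimerisation, and it carries a Q814R substitution. EGFP is fused to the C terminus of the insert. The feature table also shows a short SV40 large T antigen fragment just downstream of EGFP. This could correspond to a nuclear localisation signal, in keeping with the "nuc" in the name, but the record does not say so. The name suggests that the construct retains the oxygen-dependent degradation region of HIF-1α, making it plausible as a fluorescent reporter of oxygen-regulated HIF-1α stability and localisation in live cells, although the record gives no application beyond the fusion itself. The depositor and repository sequences have the same length and the same features, differing only in their start coordinate.
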