Features (pLannotate 1.2.2; 17 found; start..end, strand, type, name):
     19..65      +  misc_feature   MCS (fragment): multiple cloning site
     79..798     +  CDS            EGFP: the original enhanced GFP (Yang et al., 1996) mammalian codon-optimized
    815..898     +  CDS            large T antigen (fragment): large T antigen from SV40 (simian virus 40)
    921..1042    +  polyA_signal   SV40 poly(A) signal: SV40 polyadenylation signal
   1076..1504    -  rep_origin     f1 ori (sequence partly withheld): f1 bacteriophage origin of replication; arrow indicates direction of (+) strand synthesis
   1531..1635    +  promoter       AmpR promoter: bla
   1637..1994    +  promoter       SV40 promoter: SV40 enhancer and early promoter
   2029..2823    +  CDS            NeoR/KanR: aminoglycoside phosphotransferase from Tn5; aph(3')-II (or nptII); confers resistance to neomycin, kanamycin, and G418 (Geneticin®)
   2844..2996    +  CDS            ble (fragment): BLE_KLEPN - Experimental evidence at protein level: Swiss-Prot protein existence level 1. Binding protein with a strong affinity to the bleomycin family of antibiotics. Binds to CL990; an antimitotic-antibiotic compound. From Klebsiella pneumoniae.
   3055..3102    +  polyA_signal   HSV TK poly(A) signal: herpes simplex virus thymidine kinase polyadenylation signal (Cole and Stacy, 1985)
   3193..3209    -  polyA_signal   bGH poly(A) signal (fragment): bovine growth hormone polyadenylation signal
   3431..4019    +  rep_origin     ori: high-copy-number ColE1/pMB1/pBR322/pUC origin of replication
   4194..4497    +  enhancer       CMV enhancer: human cytomegalovirus immediate early enhancer
   4498..4701    +  promoter       CMV promoter: human cytomegalovirus (CMV) immediate early promoter
   4724..4756    +  misc_feature   MCS (fragment): multiple cloning site
   4765..6615    +  CDS            HIF1A (fragment): HIF1A_HUMAN - Also known as BHLHE78, MOP1 From Homo sapiens (Human).
   6617..14      -  protein_bind   attB2 (across the origin): mutant version of attB; recombination site for the Gateway® BP reaction BP Clonase™
>Addgene plasmid #87212 | pg-nucODD-EGFP | depositor full sequence | sequence record 170219 | Full Sequence
TTGTACAAAGTGGTTGATCTCAAGCTTCGAATTCTGCAGTCGACGGTACCGCGGGCCCGGGATCCACCGG
TCGCCACCATGGTGAGCAAGGGCGAGGAGCTGTTCACCGGGGTGGTGCCCATCCTGGTCGAGCTGGACGG
CGACGTAAACGGCCACAAGTTCAGCGTGTCCGGCGAGGGCGAGGGCGATGCCACCTACGGCAAGCTGACC
CTGAAGTTCATCTGCACCACCGGCAAGCTGCCCGTGCCCTGGCCCACCCTCGTGACCACCCTGACCTACG
GCGTGCAGTGCTTCAGCCGCTACCCCGACCACATGAAGCAGCACGACTTCTTCAAGTCCGCCATGCCCGA
AGGCTACGTCCAGGAGCGCACCATCTTCTTCAAGGACGACGGCAACTACAAGACCCGCGCCGAGGTGAAG
TTCGAGGGCGACACCCTGGTGAACCGCATCGAGCTGAAGGGCATCGACTTCAAGGAGGACGGCAACATCC
TGGGGCACAAGCTGGAGTACAACTACAACAGCCACAACGTCTATATCATGGCCGACAAGCAGAAGAACGG
CATCAAGGTGAACTTCAAGATCCGCCACAACATCGAGGACGGCAGCGTGCAGCTCGCCGACCACTACCAG
CAGAACACCCCCATCGGCGACGGCCCCGTGCTGCTGCCCGACAACCACTACCTGAGCACCCAGTCCGCCC
TGAGCAAAGACCCCAACGAGAAGCGCGATCACATGGTCCTGCTGGAGTTCGTGACCGCCGCCGGGATCAC
TCTCGGCATGGACGAGCTGTACAAGTAAAGCGGCCGCGACTCTAGATCATAATCAGCCATACCACATTTG
TAGAGGTTTTACTTGCTTTAAAAAACCTCCCACACCTCCCCCTGAACCTGAAACATAAAATGAATGCAAT
TGTTGTTGTTAACTTGTTTATTGCAGCTTATAATGGTTACAAATAAAGCAATAGCATCACAAATTTCACA
AATAAAGCATTTTTTTCACTGCATTCTAGTTGTGGTTTGTCCAAACTCATCAATGTATCTTAAGGCGTAA
ATTGTAAGCGTTAATATTTTGTTAAAATTCGCGTTAAATTTTTGTTAAATCAGCTCATTTTTTAACCAAT
AGGCCGAAATCGGCAAAATCCCTTATAAATCAAAAGAATAGACCGAGATAGGGT
[37 nt withheld, positions 1175-1211]
AAAGAACGTGGACTCCAACGTCAAAGG
[49 nt withheld, positions 1239-1287]
T
[91 nt withheld, positions 1289-1379]
G
[124 nt withheld, positions 1381-1504]
CAGGTGGCACTTTTCGGGGAAATGTGCGCGGAACCCCTATTTGTTTATTTTTCTAAATACATTCAAATAT
GTATCCGCTCATGAGACAATAACCCTGATAAATGCTTCAATAATATTGAAAAAGGAAGAGTCCTGAGGCG
GAAAGAACCAGCTGTGGAATGTGTGTCAGTTAGGGTGTGGAAAGTCCCCAGGCTCCCCAGCAGGCAGAAG
TATGCAAAGCATGCATCTCAATTAGTCAGCAACCAGGTGTGGAAAGTCCCCAGGCTCCCCAGCAGGCAGA
AGTATGCAAAGCATGCATCTCAATTAGTCAGCAACCATAGTCCCGCCCCTAACTCCGCCCATCCCGCCCC
TAACTCCGCCCAGTTCCGCCCATTCTCCGCCCCATGGCTGACTAATTTTTTTTATTTATGCAGAGGCCGA
GGCCGCCTCGGCCTCTGAGCTATTCCAGAAGTAGTGAGGAGGCTTTTTTGGAGGCCTAGGCTTTTGCAAA
GATCGATCAAGAGACAGGATGAGGATCGTTTCGCATGATTGAACAAGATGGATTGCACGCAGGTTCTCCG
GCCGCTTGGGTGGAGAGGCTATTCGGCTATGACTGGGCACAACAGACAATCGGCTGCTCTGATGCCGCCG
TGTTCCGGCTGTCAGCGCAGGGGCGCCCGGTTCTTTTTGTCAAGACCGACCTGTCCGGTGCCCTGAATGA
ACTGCAAGACGAGGCAGCGCGGCTATCGTGGCTGGCCACGACGGGCGTTCCTTGCGCAGCTGTGCTCGAC
GTTGTCACTGAAGCGGGAAGGGACTGGCTGCTATTGGGCGAAGTGCCGGGGCAGGATCTCCTGTCATCTC
ACCTTGCTCCTGCCGAGAAAGTATCCATCATGGCTGATGCAATGCGGCGGCTGCATACGCTTGATCCGGC
TACCTGCCCATTCGACCACCAAGCGAAACATCGCATCGAGCGAGCACGTACTCGGATGGAAGCCGGTCTT
GTCGATCAGGATGATCTGGACGAAGAGCATCAGGGGCTCGCGCCAGCCGAACTGTTCGCCAGGCTCAAGG
CGAGCATGCCCGACGGCGAGGATCTCGTCGTGACCCATGGCGATGCCTGCTTGCCGAATATCATGGTGGA
AAATGGCCGCTTTTCTGGATTCATCGACTGTGGCCGGCTGGGTGTGGCGGACCGCTATCAGGACATAGCG
TTGGCTACCCGTGATATTGCTGAAGAGCTTGGCGGCGAATGGGCTGACCGCTTCCTCGTGCTTTACGGTA
TCGCCGCTCCCGATTCGCAGCGCATCGCCTTCTATCGCCTTCTTGACGAGTTCTTCTGAGCGGGACTCTG
GGGTTCGAAATGACCGACCAAGCGACGCCCAACCTGCCATCACGAGATTTCGATTCCACCGCCGCCTTCT
ATGAAAGGTTGGGCTTCGGAATCGTTTTCCGGGACGCCGGCTGGATGATCCTCCAGCGCGGGGATCTCAT
GCTGGAGTTCTTCGCCCACCCTAGGGGGAGGCTAACTGAAACACGGAAGGAGACAATACCGGAAGGAACC
CGCGCTATGACGGCAATAAAAAGACAGAATAAAACGCACGGTGTTGGGTCGTTTGTTCATAAACGCGGGG
TTCGGTCCCAGGGCTGGCACTCTGTCGATACCCCACCGAGACCCCATTGGGGCCAATACGCCCGCGTTTC
TTCCTTTTCCCCACCCCACCCCCCAAGTTCGGGTGAAGGCCCAGGGCTCGCAGCCAACGTCGGGGCGGCA
GGCCCTGCCATAGCCTCAGGTTACTCATATATACTTTAGATTGATTTAAAACTTCATTTTTAATTTAAAA
GGATCTAGGTGAAGATCCTTTTTGATAATCTCATGACCAAAATCCCTTAACGTGAGTTTTCGTTCCACTG
AGCGTCAGACCCCGTAGAAAAGATCAAAGGATCTTCTTGAGATCCTTTTTTTCTGCGCGTAATCTGCTGC
TTGCAAACAAAAAAACCACCGCTACCAGCGGTGGTTTGTTTGCCGGATCAAGAGCTACCAACTCTTTTTC
CGAAGGTAACTGGCTTCAGCAGAGCGCAGATACCAAATACTGTCCTTCTAGTGTAGCCGTAGTTAGGCCA
CCACTTCAAGAACTCTGTAGCACCGCCTACATACCTCGCTCTGCTAATCCTGTTACCAGTGGCTGCTGCC
AGTGGCGATAAGTCGTGTCTTACCGGGTTGGACTCAAGACGATAGTTACCGGATAAGGCGCAGCGGTCGG
GCTGAACGGGGGGTTCGTGCACACAGCCCAGCTTGGAGCGAACGACCTACACCGAACTGAGATACCTACA
GCGTGAGCTATGAGAAAGCGCCACGCTTCCCGAAGGGAGAAAGGCGGACAGGTATCCGGTAAGCGGCAGG
GTCGGAACAGGAGAGCGCACGAGGGAGCTTCCAGGGGGAAACGCCTGGTATCTTTATAGTCCTGTCGGGT
TTCGCCACCTCTGACTTGAGCGTCGATTTTTGTGATGCTCGTCAGGGGGGCGGAGCCTATGGAAAAACGC
CAGCAACGCGGCCTTTTTACGGTTCCTGGCCTTTTGCTGGCCTTTTGCTCACATGTTCTTTCCTGCGTTA
TCCCCTGATTCTGTGGATAACCGTATTACCGCCATGCATTAGTTATTAATAGTAATCAATTACGGGGTCA
TTAGTTCATAGCCCATATATGGAGTTCCGCGTTACATAACTTACGGTAAATGGCCCGCCTGGCTGACCGC
CCAACGACCCCCGCCCATTGACGTCAATAATGACGTATGTTCCCATAGTAACGCCAATAGGGACTTTCCA
TTGACGTCAATGGGTGGAGTATTTACGGTAAACTGCCCACTTGGCAGTACATCAAGTGTATCATATGCCA
AGTACGCCCCCTATTGACGTCAATGACGGTAAATGGCCCGCCTGGCATTATGCCCAGTACATGACCTTAT
GGGACTTTCCTACTTGGCAGTACATCTACGTATTAGTCATCGCTATTACCATGGTGATGCGGTTTTGGCA
GTACATCAATGGGCGTGGATAGCGGTTTGACTCACGGGGATTTCCAAGTCTCCACCCCATTGACGTCAAT
GGGAGTTTGTTTTGGCACCAAAATCAACGGGACTTTCCAAAATGTCGTAACAACTCCGCCCCATTGACGC
AAATGGGCGGTAGGCGTGTACGGTGGGAGGTCTATATAAGCAGAGCTGGTTTAGTGAACCGTCAGATCCG
CTAGCGCTACCGGACTCAGATCTCGAGATCAACAAGTTTGTACAAAAAAGCAGGCTTCACCATGACCTGC
TTGGTGCTGATTTGTGAACCCATTCCTCACCCATCAAATATTGAAATTCCTTTAGATAGCAAGACTTTCC
TCAGTCGACACAGCCTGGATATGAAATTTTCTTATTGTGATGAAAGAATTACCGAATTGATGGGATATGA
GCCAGAAGAACTTTTAGGCCGCTCAATTTATGAATATTATCATGCTTTGGACTCTGATCATCTGACCAAA
ACTCATCATGATATGTTTACTAAAGGACAAGTCACCACAGGACAGTACAGGATGCTTGCCAAAAGAGGTG
GATATGTCTGGGTTGAAACTCAAGCAACTGTCATATATAACACCAAGAATTCTCAACCACAGTGCATTGT
ATGTGTGAATTACGTTGTGAGTGGTATTATTCAGCACGACTTGATTTTCTCCCTTCAACAAACAGAATGT
GTCCTTAAACCGGTTGAATCTTCAGATATGAAAATGACTCAGCTATTCACCAAAGTTGAATCAGAAGATA
CAAGTAGCCTCTTTGACAAACTTAAGAAGGAACCTGATGCTTTAACTTTGCTGGCCCCAGCCGCTGGAGA
CACAATCATATCTTTAGATTTTGGCAGCAACGACACAGAAACTGATGACCAGCAACTTGAGGAAGTACCA
TTATATAATGATGTAATGCTCCCCTCACCCAACGAAAAATTACAGAATATAAATTTGGCAATGTCTCCAT
TACCCACCGCTGAAACGCCAAAGCCACTTCGAAGTAGTGCTGACCCTGCACTCAATCAAGAAGTTGCATT
AAAATTAGAACCAAATCCAGAGTCACTGGAACTTTCTTTTACCATGCCCCAGATTCAGGATCAGACACCT
AGTCCTTCCGATGGAAGCACTAGACAAAGTTCACCTGAGCCTAATAGTCCCAGTGAATATTGTTTTTATG
TGGATAGTGATATGGTCAATGAATTCAAGTTGGAATTGGTAGAAAAACTTTTTGCTGAAGACACAGAAGC
AAAGAACCCATTTTCTACTCAGGACACAGATTTAGACTTGGAGATGTTAGCTCCCTATATCCCAATGGAT
GATGACTTCCAGTTACGTTCCTTCGATCAGTTGTCACCATTAGAAAGCAGTTCCGCAAGCCCTGAAAGCG
CAAGTCCTCAAAGCACAGTTACAGTATTCCAGCAGACTCAAATACAAGAACCTACTGCTAATGCCACCAC
TACCACTGCCACCACTGATGAATTAAAAACAGTGACAAAAGACCGTATGGAAGACATTAAAATATTGATT
GCATCTCCATCTCCTACCCACATACATAAAGAAACTACTAGTGCCACATCATCACCATATAGAGATACTC
AAAGTCGGACAGCCTCACCAAACAGAGCAGGAAAAGGAGTCATAGAACAGACAGAAAAATCTCATCCAAG
AAGCCCTAACGTGTTATCTGTCGCTTTGAGTCAAAGAACTACAGTTCCTGAGGAAGAACTAAATCCAAAG
ATACTAGCTTTGCAGAATGCTCAGAGAAAGCGAAAAATGGAACATGATGGTTCACTTTTTCAAGCAGTAG
GAATTGGAACATTATTACAGCAGCCAGACGATCATGCAGCTACTACATCACTTTCTTGGAAACGTGTAAA
AGGATGCAAATCTAGTGAACAGAATGGAATGGAGCAAAAGACAATTATTTTAATACCCTCTGATTTAGCA
TGTAGACTGCTGGGGCAATCAATGGATGAAAGTGGATTACCACAGCTGACCAGTTATGATTGTGAAGTTA
ATGCTCCTATACAAGGCAGCAGAAACCTACTGCAGGGTGAAGAATTACTCAGAGCTTTGGATCAAGTTAA
CGACCCAGCTTTC
