Features (pLannotate 1.2.2; 18 found; start..end, strand, type, name):
      1..304     +  enhancer       CMV enhancer: human cytomegalovirus immediate early enhancer
    305..508     +  promoter       CMV promoter: human cytomegalovirus (CMV) immediate early promoter
    531..563     +  misc_feature   MCS (fragment): multiple cloning site
    572..2422    +  CDS            HIF1A (fragment): HIF1A_HUMAN - Also known as BHLHE78, MOP1 From Homo sapiens (Human).
   2424..2448    -  protein_bind   attB2: mutant version of attB; recombination site for the Gateway® BP reaction BP Clonase™
   2453..2499    +  misc_feature   MCS (fragment): multiple cloning site
   2513..3232    +  CDS            EGFP: the original enhanced GFP (Yang et al., 1996) mammalian codon-optimized
   3249..3332    +  CDS            large T antigen (fragment): large T antigen from SV40 (simian virus 40)
   3355..3476    +  polyA_signal   SV40 poly(A) signal: SV40 polyadenylation signal
   3510..3938    -  rep_origin     f1 ori (sequence partly withheld): f1 bacteriophage origin of replication; arrow indicates direction of (+) strand synthesis
   3965..4069    +  promoter       AmpR promoter: bla
   4071..4428    +  promoter       SV40 promoter: SV40 enhancer and early promoter
   4463..5257    +  CDS            NeoR/KanR: aminoglycoside phosphotransferase from Tn5; aph(3')-II (or nptII); confers resistance to neomycin, kanamycin, and G418 (Geneticin®)
   5278..5430    +  CDS            ble (fragment): BLE_KLEPN - Experimental evidence at protein level: Swiss-Prot protein existence level 1. Binding protein with a strong affinity to the bleomycin family of antibiotics. Binds to CL990; an antimitotic-antibiotic compound. From Klebsiella pneumoniae.
   5489..5536    +  polyA_signal   HSV TK poly(A) signal: herpes simplex virus thymidine kinase polyadenylation signal (Cole and Stacy, 1985)
   5627..5643    -  polyA_signal   bGH poly(A) signal (fragment): bovine growth hormone polyadenylation signal
   5865..6453    +  rep_origin     ori: high-copy-number ColE1/pMB1/pBR322/pUC origin of replication
   6568..6627    +  enhancer       CMV enhancer (fragment): human cytomegalovirus immediate early enhancer
>Addgene plasmid #87212 | pg-nucODD-EGFP | addgene full sequence | sequence record 173860 | Addgene NGS Result
CGTTACATAACTTACGGTAAATGGCCCGCCTGGCTGACCGCCCAACGACCCCCGCCCATTGACGTCAATA
ATGACGTATGTTCCCATAGTAACGCCAATAGGGACTTTCCATTGACGTCAATGGGTGGAGTATTTACGGT
AAACTGCCCACTTGGCAGTACATCAAGTGTATCATATGCCAAGTACGCCCCCTATTGACGTCAATGACGG
TAAATGGCCCGCCTGGCATTATGCCCAGTACATGACCTTATGGGACTTTCCTACTTGGCAGTACATCTAC
GTATTAGTCATCGCTATTACCATGGTGATGCGGTTTTGGCAGTACATCAATGGGCGTGGATAGCGGTTTG
ACTCACGGGGATTTCCAAGTCTCCACCCCATTGACGTCAATGGGAGTTTGTTTTGGCACCAAAATCAACG
GGACTTTCCAAAATGTCGTAACAACTCCGCCCCATTGACGCAAATGGGCGGTAGGCGTGTACGGTGGGAG
GTCTATATAAGCAGAGCTGGTTTAGTGAACCGTCAGATCCGCTAGCGCTACCGGACTCAGATCTCGAGAT
CAACAAGTTTGTACAAAAAAGCAGGCTTCACCATGACCTGCTTGGTGCTGATTTGTGAACCCATTCCTCA
CCCATCAAATATTGAAATTCCTTTAGATAGCAAGACTTTCCTCAGTCGACACAGCCTGGATATGAAATTT
TCTTATTGTGATGAAAGAATTACCGAATTGATGGGATATGAGCCAGAAGAACTTTTAGGCCGCTCAATTT
ATGAATATTATCATGCTTTGGACTCTGATCATCTGACCAAAACTCATCATGATATGTTTACTAAAGGACA
AGTCACCACAGGACAGTACAGGATGCTTGCCAAAAGAGGTGGATATGTCTGGGTTGAAACTCAAGCAACT
GTCATATATAACACCAAGAATTCTCAACCACAGTGCATTGTATGTGTGAATTACGTTGTGAGTGGTATTA
TTCAGCACGACTTGATTTTCTCCCTTCAACAAACAGAATGTGTCCTTAAACCGGTTGAATCTTCAGATAT
GAAAATGACTCAGCTATTCACCAAAGTTGAATCAGAAGATACAAGTAGCCTCTTTGACAAACTTAAGAAG
GAACCTGATGCTTTAACTTTGCTGGCCCCAGCCGCTGGAGACACAATCATATCTTTAGATTTTGGCAGCA
ACGACACAGAAACTGATGACCAGCAACTTGAGGAAGTACCATTATATAATGATGTAATGCTCCCCTCACC
CAACGAAAAATTACAGAATATAAATTTGGCAATGTCTCCATTACCCACCGCTGAAACGCCAAAGCCACTT
CGAAGTAGTGCTGACCCTGCACTCAATCAAGAAGTTGCATTAAAATTAGAACCAAATCCAGAGTCACTGG
AACTTTCTTTTACCATGCCCCAGATTCAGGATCAGACACCTAGTCCTTCCGATGGAAGCACTAGACAAAG
TTCACCTGAGCCTAATAGTCCCAGTGAATATTGTTTTTATGTGGATAGTGATATGGTCAATGAATTCAAG
TTGGAATTGGTAGAAAAACTTTTTGCTGAAGACACAGAAGCAAAGAACCCATTTTCTACTCAGGACACAG
ATTTAGACTTGGAGATGTTAGCTCCCTATATCCCAATGGATGATGACTTCCAGTTACGTTCCTTCGATCA
GTTGTCACCATTAGAAAGCAGTTCCGCAAGCCCTGAAAGCGCAAGTCCTCAAAGCACAGTTACAGTATTC
CAGCAGACTCAAATACAAGAACCTACTGCTAATGCCACCACTACCACTGCCACCACTGATGAATTAAAAA
CAGTGACAAAAGACCGTATGGAAGACATTAAAATATTGATTGCATCTCCATCTCCTACCCACATACATAA
AGAAACTACTAGTGCCACATCATCACCATATAGAGATACTCAAAGTCGGACAGCCTCACCAAACAGAGCA
GGAAAAGGAGTCATAGAACAGACAGAAAAATCTCATCCAAGAAGCCCTAACGTGTTATCTGTCGCTTTGA
GTCAAAGAACTACAGTTCCTGAGGAAGAACTAAATCCAAAGATACTAGCTTTGCAGAATGCTCAGAGAAA
GCGAAAAATGGAACATGATGGTTCACTTTTTCAAGCAGTAGGAATTGGAACATTATTACAGCAGCCAGAC
GATCATGCAGCTACTACATCACTTTCTTGGAAACGTGTAAAAGGATGCAAATCTAGTGAACAGAATGGAA
TGGAGCAAAAGACAATTATTTTAATACCCTCTGATTTAGCATGTAGACTGCTGGGGCAATCAATGGATGA
AAGTGGATTACCACAGCTGACCAGTTATGATTGTGAAGTTAATGCTCCTATACAAGGCAGCAGAAACCTA
CTGCGGGGTGAAGAATTACTCAGAGCTTTGGATCAAGTTAACGACCCAGCTTTCTTGTACAAAGTGGTTG
ATCTCAAGCTTCGAATTCTGCAGTCGACGGTACCGCGGGCCCGGGATCCACCGGTCGCCACCATGGTGAG
CAAGGGCGAGGAGCTGTTCACCGGGGTGGTGCCCATCCTGGTCGAGCTGGACGGCGACGTAAACGGCCAC
AAGTTCAGCGTGTCCGGCGAGGGCGAGGGCGATGCCACCTACGGCAAGCTGACCCTGAAGTTCATCTGCA
CCACCGGCAAGCTGCCCGTGCCCTGGCCCACCCTCGTGACCACCCTGACCTACGGCGTGCAGTGCTTCAG
CCGCTACCCCGACCACATGAAGCAGCACGACTTCTTCAAGTCCGCCATGCCCGAAGGCTACGTCCAGGAG
CGCACCATCTTCTTCAAGGACGACGGCAACTACAAGACCCGCGCCGAGGTGAAGTTCGAGGGCGACACCC
TGGTGAACCGCATCGAGCTGAAGGGCATCGACTTCAAGGAGGACGGCAACATCCTGGGGCACAAGCTGGA
GTACAACTACAACAGCCACAACGTCTATATCATGGCCGACAAGCAGAAGAACGGCATCAAGGTGAACTTC
AAGATCCGCCACAACATCGAGGACGGCAGCGTGCAGCTCGCCGACCACTACCAGCAGAACACCCCCATCG
GCGACGGCCCCGTGCTGCTGCCCGACAACCACTACCTGAGCACCCAGTCCGCCCTGAGCAAAGACCCCAA
CGAGAAGCGCGATCACATGGTCCTGCTGGAGTTCGTGACCGCCGCCGGGATCACTCTCGGCATGGACGAG
CTGTACAAGTAAAGCGGCCGCGACTCTAGATCATAATCAGCCATACCACATTTGTAGAGGTTTTACTTGC
TTTAAAAAACCTCCCACACCTCCCCCTGAACCTGAAACATAAAATGAATGCAATTGTTGTTGTTAACTTG
TTTATTGCAGCTTATAATGGTTACAAATAAAGCAATAGCATCACAAATTTCACAAATAAAGCATTTTTTT
CACTGCATTCTAGTTGTGGTTTGTCCAAACTCATCAATGTATCTTAAGGCGTAAATTGTAAGCGTTAATA
TTTTGTTAAAATTCGCGTTAAATTTTTGTTAAATCAGCTCATTTTTTAACCAATAGGCCGAAATCGGCAA
AATCCCTTATAAATCAAAAGAATAGACCGAGATAGGGT
[37 nt withheld, positions 3609-3645]
AAAGAACGTGGACTCCAACGTCAAAGG
[49 nt withheld, positions 3673-3721]
T
[91 nt withheld, positions 3723-3813]
G
[124 nt withheld, positions 3815-3938]
CAGGTGGCACTTTTCGGGGAAATGTGCGCGGAACCCCTATTTGTTTATTTTTCTAAATACATTCAAATAT
GTATCCGCTCATGAGACAATAACCCTGATAAATGCTTCAATAATATTGAAAAAGGAAGAGTCCTGAGGCG
GAAAGAACCAGCTGTGGAATGTGTGTCAGTTAGGGTGTGGAAAGTCCCCAGGCTCCCCAGCAGGCAGAAG
TATGCAAAGCATGCATCTCAATTAGTCAGCAACCAGGTGTGGAAAGTCCCCAGGCTCCCCAGCAGGCAGA
AGTATGCAAAGCATGCATCTCAATTAGTCAGCAACCATAGTCCCGCCCCTAACTCCGCCCATCCCGCCCC
TAACTCCGCCCAGTTCCGCCCATTCTCCGCCCCATGGCTGACTAATTTTTTTTATTTATGCAGAGGCCGA
GGCCGCCTCGGCCTCTGAGCTATTCCAGAAGTAGTGAGGAGGCTTTTTTGGAGGCCTAGGCTTTTGCAAA
GATCGATCAAGAGACAGGATGAGGATCGTTTCGCATGATTGAACAAGATGGATTGCACGCAGGTTCTCCG
GCCGCTTGGGTGGAGAGGCTATTCGGCTATGACTGGGCACAACAGACAATCGGCTGCTCTGATGCCGCCG
TGTTCCGGCTGTCAGCGCAGGGGCGCCCGGTTCTTTTTGTCAAGACCGACCTGTCCGGTGCCCTGAATGA
ACTGCAAGACGAGGCAGCGCGGCTATCGTGGCTGGCCACGACGGGCGTTCCTTGCGCAGCTGTGCTCGAC
GTTGTCACTGAAGCGGGAAGGGACTGGCTGCTATTGGGCGAAGTGCCGGGGCAGGATCTCCTGTCATCTC
ACCTTGCTCCTGCCGAGAAAGTATCCATCATGGCTGATGCAATGCGGCGGCTGCATACGCTTGATCCGGC
TACCTGCCCATTCGACCACCAAGCGAAACATCGCATCGAGCGAGCACGTACTCGGATGGAAGCCGGTCTT
GTCGATCAGGATGATCTGGACGAAGAGCATCAGGGGCTCGCGCCAGCCGAACTGTTCGCCAGGCTCAAGG
CGAGCATGCCCGACGGCGAGGATCTCGTCGTGACCCATGGCGATGCCTGCTTGCCGAATATCATGGTGGA
AAATGGCCGCTTTTCTGGATTCATCGACTGTGGCCGGCTGGGTGTGGCGGACCGCTATCAGGACATAGCG
TTGGCTACCCGTGATATTGCTGAAGAGCTTGGCGGCGAATGGGCTGACCGCTTCCTCGTGCTTTACGGTA
TCGCCGCTCCCGATTCGCAGCGCATCGCCTTCTATCGCCTTCTTGACGAGTTCTTCTGAGCGGGACTCTG
GGGTTCGAAATGACCGACCAAGCGACGCCCAACCTGCCATCACGAGATTTCGATTCCACCGCCGCCTTCT
ATGAAAGGTTGGGCTTCGGAATCGTTTTCCGGGACGCCGGCTGGATGATCCTCCAGCGCGGGGATCTCAT
GCTGGAGTTCTTCGCCCACCCTAGGGGGAGGCTAACTGAAACACGGAAGGAGACAATACCGGAAGGAACC
CGCGCTATGACGGCAATAAAAAGACAGAATAAAACGCACGGTGTTGGGTCGTTTGTTCATAAACGCGGGG
TTCGGTCCCAGGGCTGGCACTCTGTCGATACCCCACCGAGACCCCATTGGGGCCAATACGCCCGCGTTTC
TTCCTTTTCCCCACCCCACCCCCCAAGTTCGGGTGAAGGCCCAGGGCTCGCAGCCAACGTCGGGGCGGCA
GGCCCTGCCATAGCCTCAGGTTACTCATATATACTTTAGATTGATTTAAAACTTCATTTTTAATTTAAAA
GGATCTAGGTGAAGATCCTTTTTGATAATCTCATGACCAAAATCCCTTAACGTGAGTTTTCGTTCCACTG
AGCGTCAGACCCCGTAGAAAAGATCAAAGGATCTTCTTGAGATCCTTTTTTTCTGCGCGTAATCTGCTGC
TTGCAAACAAAAAAACCACCGCTACCAGCGGTGGTTTGTTTGCCGGATCAAGAGCTACCAACTCTTTTTC
CGAAGGTAACTGGCTTCAGCAGAGCGCAGATACCAAATACTGTTCTTCTAGTGTAGCCGTAGTTAGGCCA
CCACTTCAAGAACTCTGTAGCACCGCCTACATACCTCGCTCTGCTAATCCTGTTACCAGTGGCTGCTGCC
AGTGGCGATAAGTCGTGTCTTACCGGGTTGGACTCAAGACGATAGTTACCGGATAAGGCGCAGCGGTCGG
GCTGAACGGGGGGTTCGTGCACACAGCCCAGCTTGGAGCGAACGACCTACACCGAACTGAGATACCTACA
GCGTGAGCTATGAGAAAGCGCCACGCTTCCCGAAGGGAGAAAGGCGGACAGGTATCCGGTAAGCGGCAGG
GTCGGAACAGGAGAGCGCACGAGGGAGCTTCCAGGGGGAAACGCCTGGTATCTTTATAGTCCTGTCGGGT
TTCGCCACCTCTGACTTGAGCGTCGATTTTTGTGATGCTCGTCAGGGGGGCGGAGCCTATGGAAAAACGC
CAGCAACGCGGCCTTTTTACGGTTCCTGGCCTTTTGCTGGCCTTTTGCTCACATGTTCTTTCCTGCGTTA
TCCCCTGATTCTGTGGATAACCGTATTACCGCCATGCATTAGTTATTAATAGTAATCAATTACGGGGTCA
TTAGTTCATAGCCCATATATGGAGTTCCG
